Addgene plasmid #183852: JBL6415
Purpose: sfGFP reporter under the control of Mutant E. coli thiB TPP Riboswitch under the control of a Constitutive promoter
Depositing lab: Julius Lucks. Depositing organization: Northwestern University. Publication: A transient intermediate RNA structure underlies the regulatory function of the E. coli thiB TPP translational riboswitch. Berman KE, Steans R, Hertz LM, Lucks JB. RNA. 2023 Nov;29(11):1658-1672. doi: 10.1261/rna.079427.122. Epub 2023 Jul 7. PubMed 37419663.
Backbone
  Vector backbone: p15a
  Vector type: Bacterial Expression
Growth in bacteria
  Bacterial resistance: Chloramphenicol, 25 μg/mL
  Growth temperature: 37°C
  Growth strain: DH5alpha
  Copy number: Low Copy
Gene/Insert
  Gene/Insert name: E. coli thiB TPP Riboswitch Randomized A nt95-99 regulated sfGFP
  Species: E. coli
  Promoter: J23119 - Anderson Promoter
  Cloning method: Gibson Cloning
Terms and licenses: Academic/Nonprofit Terms; Industry Terms: Not Available to Industry
Depositor comments: Spe1/J23119 Promoter + thiB TPP thiB E. coli Riboswitch Rand Inv 1+ sfGFP
How to cite: JBL6415 was a gift from Julius Lucks (Addgene plasmid # 183852 ; http://n2t.net/addgene:183852 ; RRID:Addgene_183852)
