[The description below was written by a language model from this plasmid's Addgene catalogue record and pLannotate feature annotations shown in this document.]
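Description:
JBL6415 is a 3,454 nt bacterial expression plasmid built on a p15A backbone for use in E. coli. It replicates from the p15A origin, which the catalogue lists as low copy and which is compatible with ColE1-type plasmids. Selection is by chloramphenicol resistance, provided by a cat gene with its own promoter and followed by the lambda t0 terminator. The feature table also picks up short fragments of IS1, an RSF origin, and the tet and lac UV5 promoters. These look like backbone remnants or partial matches rather than functional parts of the design.

The payload is a single reporter cassette assembled by Gibson cloning. A SpeI-modified version of the strong constitutive Anderson promoter J23119 drives transcription of a mutant E. coli thiB thiamine pyrophosphate (TPP) riboswitch, placed directly upstream of superfolder GFP. The cassette ends in an rrnB-derived region containing 5S rRNA sequence and a partial T1 terminator. A short hit annotated as a capTEV tag fragment lies downstream of the sfGFP coding sequence, and its role is not stated.

The thiB element is a translational riboswitch: TPP binding to the aptamer changes the RNA fold and so controls how efficiently the downstream reading frame is translated. Because transcription is constitutive, sfGFP fluorescence reports riboswitch-mediated regulation rather than promoter activity. This variant is described as carrying randomized sequence at nucleotides 95–99 ("Randomized A"; the depositor comment labels it "Rand Inv 1"), but the record does not give the exact substitutions. It is one of a set of mutant reporters for testing how particular riboswitch sequences and structures, including a transient folding intermediate, contribute to regulation in vivo.
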