Features (pLannotate 1.2.2; 14 found; start..end, strand, type, name):
     16..50      +  promoter       J23119(SpeI) promoter: bacterial promoter (Registry of Standard Biological Parts BBa J23119) modified to end with an SpeI site
     50..149     +  ncRNA          TPP: Accession: RF00059 - TPP riboswitch (THI element)
    193..906     +  CDS            Superfolder GFP: Superfolder GFP is a basic (constitutively fluorescent) green fluorescent protein published in 2005, derived from Aequorea victoria. It is reported to be a very rapidly-maturing weak dimer.
    974..991     +  CDS            capTEV™ (fragment): composite tag for in vivo biotinylation, TEV protease cleavage, and 6xHis tagging
   1098..1213    +  ncRNA          5S rRNA: Accession: RF00001 - 5S ribosomal RNA
   1217..1282    +  terminator     rrnB T1 terminator (fragment): transcription terminator T1 from the E. coli rrnB gene
   1318..1415    +  promoter       cat promoter: promoter of the E. coli cat gene encoding chloramphenicol acetyltransferase
   1416..2072    +  CDS            cat: CAT_ECOLX - Experimental evidence at protein level: Swiss-Prot protein existence level 1. This enzyme is an effector of chloramphenicol resistance in bacteria. From Escherichia coli. This protein is used as a marker in many commonly used cloning vectors, such as pACYC184.
   2096..2190    +  terminator     lambda t0 terminator: transcription terminator from phage lambda
   2326..2469    +  mobile_element IS1 (fragment): prokaryotic transposable element IS1
   2588..2643    -  rep_origin     RSF ori (fragment): Plasmids containing the RSF 1030 origin of replication can be propagated in E. coli cells that contain additional plasmids with compatible origins.
   2731..3276    -  rep_origin     p15A ori: Plasmids containing the medium-copy-number p15A origin of replication can be propagated in E. coli cells that contain a second plasmid with the ColE1 origin.
   3388..3412    +  promoter       tet promoter (fragment): E. coli promoter for tetracycline efflux protein gene
   3433..3454    +  promoter       lac UV5 promoter (fragment): E. coli lac promoter with an "up" mutation
>Addgene plasmid #183852 | JBL6415 | addgene full sequence | sequence record 366962 | Addgene NGS Result
GAATTCTAAAGATCTTTGACAGCTAGCTCAGTCCTAGGTATAATACTAGTCCGTTCTCAACGGGGTGCCA
CGCGTACGCGTGCGCTGAGAAAATACCCGTCGAACCTGATCCGGATAACGCCGGCGAAGGGATTTGAGGC
TCCTGTACCAGTCCTTTGCCACTCTTTTTTGAGGTGCAAAGTGTTAAAAAAAATGAGCAAAGGAGAAGAA
CTTTTCACTGGAGTTGTCCCAATTCTTGTTGAATTAGATGGTGATGTTAATGGGCACAAATTTTCTGTCC
GTGGAGAGGGTGAAGGTGATGCTACAAACGGAAAACTCACCCTTAAATTTATTTGCACTACTGGAAAACT
ACCTGTTCCGTGGCCAACACTTGTCACTACTCTGACCTATGGTGTTCAATGCTTTTCCCGTTATCCGGAT
CACATGAAACGGCATGACTTTTTCAAGAGTGCCATGCCCGAAGGTTATGTACAGGAACGCACTATATCTT
TCAAAGATGACGGGACCTACAAGACGCGTGCTGAAGTCAAGTTTGAAGGTGATACCCTTGTTAATCGTAT
CGAGTTAAAGGGTATTGATTTTAAAGAAGATGGAAACATTCTTGGACACAAACTCGAGTACAACTTTAAC
TCACACAATGTATACATCACGGCAGACAAACAAAAGAATGGAATCAAAGCTAACTTCAAAATTCGCCACA
ACGTTGAAGATGGTTCCGTTCAACTAGCAGACCATTATCAACAAAATACTCCAATTGGCGATGGCCCTGT
CCTTTTACCAGACAACCATTACCTGTCGACACAATCTGTCCTTTCGAAAGATCCCAACGAAAAGCGTGAC
CACATGGTCCTTCTTGAGTTTGTAACTGCTGCTGGGATTACACATGGCATGGATGAGCTCTACAAATAAG
GATCTGAAGCTTGGGCCCGAACAAAAACTCATCTCAGAAGAGGATCTGAATAGCGCCGTCGACCATCATC
ATCATCATCATTGAGTTTAAACGGTCTCCAGCTTGGCTGTTTTGGCGGATGAGAGAAGATTTTCAGCCTG
ATACAGATTAAATCAGAACGCAGAAGCGGTCTGATAAAACAGAATTTGCCTGGCGGCAGTAGCGCGGTGG
TCCCACCTGACCCCATGCCGAACTCAGAAGTGAAACGCCGTAGCGCCGATGGTAGTGTGGGGTCTCCCCA
TGCGAGAGTAGGGAACTGCCAGGCATCAAATAAAACGAAAGGCTCAGTAGAAAGACTGGGCCTTTCGTTT
TATCTGTTGTTTGTCGGTGAACTGGATCCTTACTCGAGTCTAGACTGCAGTTGATCGGGCACGTAAGAGG
TTCCAACTTTCACCATAATGAAATAAGATCACTACCGGGCGTATTTTTTGAGTTATCGAGATTTTCAGGA
GCTAAGGAAGCTAAAATGGAGAAAAAAATCACTGGATATACCACCGTTGATATATCCCAATGGCATCGTA
AAGAACATTTTGAGGCATTTCAGTCAGTTGCTCAATGTACCTATAACCAGACCGTTCAGCTGGATATTAC
GGCCTTTTTAAAGACCGTAAAGAAAAATAAGCACAAGTTTTATCCGGCCTTTATTCACATTCTTGCCCGC
CTGATGAATGCTCATCCGGAATTTCGTATGGCAATGAAAGACGGTGAGCTGGTGATATGGGATAGTGTTC
ACCCTTGTTACACCGTTTTCCATGAGCAAACTGAAACGTTTTCATCGCTCTGGAGTGAATACCACGACGA
TTTCCGGCAGTTTCTACACATATATTCGCAAGATGTGGCGTGTTACGGTGAAAACCTGGCCTATTTCCCT
AAAGGGTTTATTGAGAATATGTTTTTCGTCTCAGCCAATCCCTGGGTGAGTTTCACCAGTTTTGATTTAA
ACGTGGCCAATATGGACAACTTCTTCGCCCCCGTTTTCACCATGGGCAAATATTATACGCAAGGCGACAA
GGTGCTGATGCCGCTGGCGATTCAGGTTCATCATGCCGTTTGTGATGGCTTCCATGTCGGCAGAATGCTT
AATGAATTACAACAGTACTGCGATGAGTGGCAGGGCGGGGCGTAATTTGATATCGAGCTCGCTTGGACTC
CTGTTGATAGATCCAGTAATGACCTCAGAACTCCATCTGGATTTGTTCAGAACGCTCGGTTGCCGCCGGG
CGTTTTTTATTGGTGAGAATCCAAGCCTCCGATCAACGTCTCATTTTCGCCAAAAGTTGGCCCAGGGCTT
CCCGGTATCAACAGGGACACCAGGATTTATTTATTCTGCGAAGTGATCTTCCGTCACAGGTATTTATTCG
GCGCAAAGTGCGTCGGGTGATGCTGCCAACTTACTGATTTAGTGTATGATGGTGTTTTTGAGGTGCTCCA
GTGGCTTCTGTTTCTATCAGCTGTCCCTCCTGTTCAGCTACTGACGGGGTGGTGCGTAACGGCAAAAGCA
CCGCCGGACATCAGCGCTAGCGGAGTGTATACTGGCTTACTATGTTGGCACTGATGAGGGTGTCAGTGAA
GTGCTTCATGTGGCAGGAGAAAAAAGGCTGCACCGGTGCGTCAGCAGAATATGTGATACAGGATATATTC
CGCTTCCTCGCTCACTGACTCGCTACGCTCGGTCGTTCGACTGCGGCGAGCGGAAATGGCTTACGAACGG
GGCGGAGATTTCCTGGAAGATGCCAGGAAGATACTTAACAGGGAAGTGAGAGGGCCGCGGCAAAGCCGTT
TTTCCATAGGCTCCGCCCCCCTGACAAGCATCACGAAATCTGACGCTCAAATCAGTGGTGGCGAAACCCG
ACAGGACTATAAAGATACCAGGCGTTTCCCCCTGGCGGCTCCCTCGTGCGCTCTCCTGTTCCTGCCTTTC
GGTTTACCGGTGTCATTCCGCTGTTATGGCCGCGTTTGTCTCATTCCACGCCTGACACTCAGTTCCGGGT
AGGCAGTTCGCTCCAAGCTGGACTGTATGCACGAACCCCCCGTTCAGTCCGACCGCTGCGCCTTATCCGG
TAACTATCGTCTTGAGTCCAACCCGGAAAGACATGCAAAAGCACCACTGGCAGCAGCCACTGGTAATTGA
TTTAGAGGAGTTAGTCTTGAAGTCATGCGCCGGTTAAGGCTAAACTGAAAGGACAAGTTTTGGTGACTGC
GCTCCTCCAAGCCAGTTACCTCGGTTCAAAGAGTTGGTAGCTCAGAGAACCTTCGAAAAACCGCCCTGCA
AGGCGGTTTTTTCGTTTTCAGAGCAAGAGATTACGCGCAGACCAAAACGATCTCAAGAAGATCATCTTAT
TAATCAGATAAAATATTTCTAGATTTCAGTGCAATTTATCTCTTCAAATGTAGCACCTGAAGTCAGCCCC
ATACGATATAAGTTGTAATTCTCATGTTTGACAGCTTATCATCGATAAGCTTCCGATGGCGCGCCGAGAG
GCTTTACACTTTATGCTTCCGGCT
